Addgene plasmid #80161: pEIAV-iSyn-eGFPW
Purpose: Expression in mammalian cells
Depositing lab: Edward Callaway. Depositing organization: Salk Institute for Biological Studies. Publication: Optical control of retrogradely infected neurons using drug-regulated "TLoop" lentiviral vectors. Cetin A, Callaway EM. J Neurophysiol. 2014 May;111(10):2150-9. doi: 10.1152/jn.00495.2013. Epub 2014 Feb 26. PubMed 24572099.
Backbone
  Vector backbone: EIAV
  Backbone manufacturer: John Olsen UNC
  Backbone size w/o insert (bp): 4876
  Vector type: Lentiviral
Growth in bacteria
  Bacterial resistance: Ampicillin, 100 μg/mL
  Growth temperature: 37°C
  Growth strain: NEB Stable
  Copy number: High Copy
Gene/Insert
  Gene/Insert name: eGFP
  Species: Aequorea victoria
  Insert size (bp): 720
  Promoter: iSyn
  Cloning method: Restriction Enzyme; 5′ cloning site KpnI (not destroyed); 3′ cloning site NotI (not destroyed)
  Sequencing primers: 5′ hSyn1pro-F; 3′ WPRE-R
Resource information
  A portion of this plasmid was derived from a plasmid made by: backbone from John Olsen UNC
Terms and licenses: Academic/Nonprofit Terms; Industry Terms: Not Available to Industry
How to cite: pEIAV-iSyn-eGFPW was a gift from Edward Callaway (Addgene plasmid # 80161 ; http://n2t.net/addgene:80161 ; RRID:Addgene_80161)
