[The description below was written by a language model from this plasmid's Addgene catalogue record and pLannotate feature annotations shown in this document.]
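Description:
pEIAV-iSyn-eGFPW is a lentiviral transfer vector built on an equine infectious anemia virus (EIAV) backbone, designed to deliver a neuron-targeted green fluorescent reporter into mammalian cells. In bacteria it is maintained as a high-copy plasmid through a ColE1/pUC-type origin and selected with ampicillin via the β-lactamase gene. An f1 phage origin and small remnants of lacZα, bom and rop are also annotated in the backbone. The depositor full sequence is 7,483 nt.

At the 5′ end, a CMV immediate-early enhancer and promoter sit upstream of the viral region, presumably driving transcription of the vector genome in producer cells. They are followed by short fragments of the EIAV tat, gag, pol and rev reading frames. These partial sequences are typical of the retained cis-acting portion of a lentiviral vector, not functional viral genes, so packaging functions would have to be supplied from separate constructs. The automated annotation does not label the LTRs or a packaging signal explicitly.

The internal expression cassette uses the promoter listed as "iSyn". This corresponds in the feature table to the human synapsin I promoter, which confers neuron-specific expression, followed by a truncated human β-globin intron, an element commonly included to enhance expression. EGFP, cloned between KpnI and NotI sites, comes next. Downstream lies a WPRE (the "W" in the name), which enhances transcript stability and expression; the adjacent woodchuck hepatitis virus S fragment is probably just flanking sequence carried with that element.

The associated publication concerns lentiviral vectors for retrogradely infecting neurons, which suggests use as a neuronal labelling or reporter vector, though the record states its purpose only as expression in mammalian cells.
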