Features (pLannotate 1.2.2; 19 found; start..end, strand, type, name):
    148..525     +  enhancer       CMV enhancer: human cytomegalovirus immediate early enhancer
    527..726     +  promoter       CMV promoter: human cytomegalovirus (CMV) immediate early promoter
    909..1004    +  CDS            tat (fragment): TAT_EIAVC - Experimental evidence at protein level: Swiss-Prot protein existence level 1. Nuclear transcriptional activator of viral gene expression, that is essential for viral transcription from the LTR promoter and replication. Acts as a sequence-specific molecular adapter, directing components of the cellular transcription machinery to the viral RNA to enhance transcription by the RNA polymerase II (RNA pol II) complex, thereby increasing the level of full-length transcripts. Tat associates with the CCNT1/cyclin-T1 component of the P-TEFb complex (CDK9 and CCNT1), which promotes RNA chain
   1004..1201    +  CDS            gag (fragment): GAG_EIAV9 - Experimental evidence at protein level: Swiss-Prot protein existence level 1. p9 plays a role in budding of the assembled particle by interacting with PDCD6IP/AIP1. From Equine infectious anemia virus (isolate 1369) (EIAV).
   1209..1577    +  CDS            pol (fragment): POL_EIAV9 - Experimental evidence at protein level: Swiss-Prot protein existence level 1. During replicative cycle of retroviruses, the reverse- transcribed viral DNA is integrated into the host chromosome by the viral integrase enzyme. RNase H activity is associated with the reverse transcriptase. From Equine infectious anemia virus (isolate 1369) (EIAV).
   1765..1869    +  CDS            rev (fragment): REV_EIAVY - Experimental evidence at protein level: Swiss-Prot protein existence level 1. Escorts unspliced or incompletely spliced viral pre-mRNAs (late transcripts) out of the nucleus of infected cells. These pre- mRNAs carry two recognition sequences that function as Rev responsive element (RRE), that are not present in fully spliced viral mRNAs (early transcripts). This function is essential since most viral proteins are translated from unspliced or partially spliced pre-mRNAs which cannot exit the nucleus by the pathway used by fully processed cellular mRNAs (By similarity). From Equine i
   1877..2324    +  promoter       hSyn promoter: human synapsin I promoter; confers neuron-specific expression (Kügler et al., 2003)
   2438..2913    +  intron         β-globin intron: internally truncated intron from human β-globin
   2963..2989    +  misc_feature   MCS (fragment): multiple cloning site
   2999..3718    +  CDS            EGFP: the original enhanced GFP (Yang et al., 1996) mammalian codon-optimized
   3720..3788    +  CDS            S (fragment): HBSAG_WHV6 - Experimental evidence at transcript level: Swiss-Prot protein existence level 2. The middle envelope protein plays an important role in the budding of the virion. It is involved in the induction of budding in a nucleocapsid independent way. In this process the majority of envelope proteins bud to form subviral lipoprotein particles of 22 nm of diameter that do not contain a nucleocapsid (By similarity). From Woodchuck hepatitis B virus (isolate w64/pWS23) (WHV).
   3920..4508    +  misc_feature   WPRE: woodchuck hepatitis virus posttranscriptional regulatory element
   4834..4901    +  CDS            lacZα (fragment): LacZα fragment of β-galactosidase; lacZ fragment
   4905..5360    +  rep_origin     f1 ori (sequence partly withheld): f1 bacteriophage origin of replication; arrow indicates direction of (+) strand synthesis
   5363..5462    -  misc_feature   bom (fragment): basis of mobility region from pBR322
   5564..5599    -  CDS            rop (fragment): Rop protein, which maintains plasmids at low copy number; rop
   5694..5798    +  promoter       AmpR promoter: bla
   5799..6659    +  CDS            AmpR: β-lactamase; bla; confers resistance to ampicillin, carbenicillin, and related antibiotics
   6830..7418    +  rep_origin     ori: high-copy-number ColE1/pMB1/pBR322/pUC origin of replication
>Addgene plasmid #80161 | pEIAV-iSyn-eGFPW | depositor full sequence | sequence record 152836 | pEIAV-iSyn-eGFPW sequence 7483 bps
ACAGATCTTCAATATTGGCCATTAGCCATATTATTCATTGGTTATATAGCATAAATCAATATTGGCTATT
GGCCATTGCATACGTTGTATCTATATCATAATATGTACATTTATATTGGCTCATGTCCAATATGACCGCC
ATGTTGGCATTGATTATTGACTAGTTATTAATAGTAATCAATTACGGGGTCATTAGTTCATAGCCCATAT
ATGGAGTTCCGCGTTACATAACTTACGGTAAATGGCCCGCCTGGCTGACCGCCCAACGACCCCCGCCCAT
TGACGTCAATAATGACGTATGTTCCCATAGTAACGCCAATAGGGACTTTCCATTGACGTCAATGGGTGGA
GTATTTACGGTAAACTGCCCACTTGGCAGTACATCAAGTGTATCATATGCCAAGTCCGCCCCCTATTGAC
GTCAATGACGGTAAATGGCCCGCCTGGCATTATGCCCAGTACATGACCTTACGGGACTTTCCTACTTGGC
AGTACATCTACGTATTAGTCATCGCTATTACCATGGTGATGCGGTTTTGGCAGTACACCAATGGGCGTGG
ATAGCGGTTTGACTCACGGGGATTTCCAAGTCTCCACCCCATTGACGTCAATGGGAGTTTGTTTTGGCAC
CAAAATCAACGGGACTTTCCAAAATGTCGTAATAACCCCGCCCCGTTGACGCAAATGGGCGGTAGGCGTG
TACGGTGGGAGGTCTATATAAGCAGAGCTCGTTTAGTGAACCGGGCACTCAGATTCTGCGGTCTGAGTCC
CTTCTCTGCTGGGCTGAAAAGGCCTTTGTAATAAATATAATTCTCTACTCAGTCCCTGTCTCTAGTTTGT
CTGTTCGAGATCCTACAGTTGGCGCCCGAACAGGGACCTGAGAGGGGCGCAGACCCTACCTGTTGAACCT
GGCTGATCGTAGGATCCCCGGGACAGCAGAGGAGAACTTACAGAAGTCTTCTGGAGGTGTTCCTGGCCAG
AACACAGGAGGACAGGTAAGTAGGGAGACCCTTTGACATGGAGCAAGGCGCTCAAGAAGTTAGAGAAGGT
GACGGTACAAGGGTCTCAGAAATTAACTACTGGTAACTGTAATTGGGCGCTAAGTCTAGTAGACTTATTT
CATGATACCAACTTTGTAAAAGAAAAGGACTGGCAGCTGAGGGATGTCATTCCATTGCTGGAAGATGTAA
CTCAGACGCTGGAATTCGGGTATTGTAGAAAGGGCAAATAGGACCTTGAAAGAGAAGATTCAAAGTCATA
GAGACAACACTCAAACACTGGAGGCAGCTTTACAACTTGCTCTCATTACTTGTAACAAAGGGAGGGAAAG
TATGGGAGGACAGACACCATGGGAAGTATTTATCACTAATCAAGCACAAGTAATACATGAGAAACTTTTA
CTACAGCAAGCACAATCCTCCAAAAAATTTTGTTTTTACAAAATCCCTGGTGAACATGATTGGAAGGGAC
CTACTAGGGTGCTGTGGAAGGGTGATGGTGCAGTAGTAGTTAATGATGAAGGAAAGGGAATAATTGCTGT
ACCATTAACCAGGACTAAGTTACTAATAAAGCCAAATTGAGTATTGTTGCATGCATTTGATATATGGGAT
TATTTGGTAAAGGGGTAACATGGTCAGCATCGCATTCTATGGGGGGATCCCAGGGGGAATCTCAACCCCT
ATTACCCAACAGTCAGAAAAATCTAAGTGTGAGGAGAACACAATGTTTCAACCTTATTGTTATAATAATG
ACAGTAAGAACAGCATGGCAGAATCGAAGGAAGCAAGAGACCAAGAAATGAACCTGAAAGAAGAATCTAA
AGAAGAAAAAAGAAGAAATGACTGGTGGAAAAAAGCTGCAGAGGGCCCTGCGTATGAGTGCAAGTGGGTT
TTAGGACCAGGATGAGGCGGGGTGGGGGTGCCTACCTGACGACCGACCCCGACCCACTGGACAAGCACCC
AACCCCCATTCCCCAAATTGCGCATCCCCTATCAGAGAGGGGGAGGGGAAACAGGATGCGGCGAGGCGCG
TGCGCACTGCCAGCTTCAGCACCGCGGACAGTGCCTTCGCCCCCGCCTGGCGGCGCGCGCCACCGCCGCC
TCAGCACTGAAGGCGCGCTGACGTCACTCGCCGGTCCCCCGCAAACTCCCCTTCCCGGCCACCTTGGTCG
CGTCCGCGCCGCCGCCGGCCCAGCCGGACCGCACCACGCGAGGCGCGAGATAGGGGGGCACGGGCGCGAC
CATCTGCGCTGCGGCGCCGGCGACTCAGCGCTGCCTCAGTCTGCGGTGGGCAGCGGAGGAGTCGTGTCGT
GCCTGAGAGCGCAGTCGAGGCGCGCCGTGAAAGGGCGAATTCCAGCACACTGGCGGCCGTTACTAGTGGA
TCCGAGCTCGGTACCAAGCTTTCACGCGCGCCGAGCTCGGATCCTGAGAACTTCAGGGTGAGTCTATGGG
ACCCTTGATGTTTTCTTTCCCCTTCTTTTCTATGGTTAAGTTCATGTCATAGGAAGGGGAGAAGTAACAG
GGTACACATATTGACCAAATCAGGGTAATTTTGCATTTGTAATTTTAAAAAATGCTTTCTTCTTTTAATA
TACTTTTTTGTTTATCTTATTTCTAATACTTTCCCTAATCTCTTTCTTTCAGGGCAATAATGATACAATG
TATCATGCCTCTTTGCACCATTCTAAAGAATAACAGTGATAATTTCTGGGTTAAGGCAATAGCAATATTT
CTGCATATAAATATTTCTGCATATAAATTGTAACTGATGTAAGAGGTTTCATATTGCTAATAGCAGCTAC
AATCCAGCTACCATTCTGCTTTTATTTTATGGTTGGGATAAGGCTGGATTATTCTGAGTCCAAGCTAGGC
CCTTTTGCTAATCATGTTCATACCTCTTATCTTCCTCCCACAGCTCCTGGGCAACGTGCTGGTCTGTGTG
CTGGCCCATCACTTTGGCAAAGGTCGACGGTACCGCGGGCCCGGGATCCATCGCCACCATGGTGAGCAAG
GGCGAGGAGCTGTTCACCGGGGTGGTGCCCATCCTGGTCGAGCTGGACGGCGACGTAAACGGCCACAAGT
TCAGCGTGTCCGGCGAGGGCGAGGGCGATGCCACCTACGGCAAGCTGACCCTGAAGTTCATCTGCACCAC
CGGCAAGCTGCCCGTGCCCTGGCCCACCCTCGTGACCACCCTGACCTACGGCGTGCAGTGCTTCAGCCGC
TACCCCGACCACATGAAGCAGCACGACTTCTTCAAGTCCGCCATGCCCGAAGGCTACGTCCAGGAGCGCA
CCATCTTCTTCAAGGACGACGGCAACTACAAGACCCGCGCCGAGGTGAAGTTCGAGGGCGACACCCTGGT
GAACCGCATCGAGCTGAAGGGCATCGACTTCAAGGAGGACGGCAACATCCTGGGGCACAAGCTGGAGTAC
AACTACAACAGCCACAACGTCTATATCATGGCCGACAAGCAGAAGAACGGCATCAAGGTGAACTTCAAGA
TCCGCCACAACATCGAGGACGGCAGCGTGCAGCTCGCCGACCACTACCAGCAGAACACCCCCATCGGCGA
CGGCCCCGTGCTGCTGCCCGACAACCACTACCTGAGCACCCAGTCCGCCCTGAGCAAAGACCCCAACGAG
AAGCGCGATCACATGGTCCTGCTGGAGTTCGTGACCGCCGCCGGGATCACTCTCGGCATGGACGAGCTGT
ACAAGTAAAGCGGCCGCGAGCATCTTACCGCCATTTATTCCCATATTTGTTCTGTTTTTCTTGATTTGGG
TATACATTTGAATGTCAATAAAACAAAATGGTGGGGCAATCATCTACATTTCATGGGATATGTGATTACT
AGTTCAGGTGTATTGCCACAAGACAAACATGTTAAGAAAATTTCCCGTTATTTGCACTCTGTTCCTGTTA
ATCAACCTCTGGATTACAAAATTTGTGAAAGATTGACTGGTATTCTTAACTATGTTGCTCCTTTTACGCT
ATGTGGATACGCTGCTTTAATGCCTTTGTATCATGCTATTGCTTCCCGTATGGCTTTCATTTTCTCCTCC
TTGTATAAATCCTGGTTGCTGTCTCTTTATGAGGAGTTGTGGCCCGTTGTCAGGCAACGTGGCGTGGTGT
GCACTGTGTTTGCTGACGCAACCCCCACTGGTTGGGGCATTGCCACCACCTGTCAGCTCCTTTCCGGGAC
TTTCGCTTTCCCCCTCCCTATTGCCACGGCGGAACTCATCGCCGCCTGCCTTGCCCGCTGCTGGACAGGG
GCTCGGCTGTTGGGCACTGACAATTCCGTGGTGTTGTCGGGGAAGCTGACGTCCTTTCCATGGCTGCTCG
CCTGTGTTGCCACCTGGATTCTGCGCGGGACGTCCTTCTGCTACGTCCCTTCGGCCCTCAATCCAGCGGA
CCTTCCTTCCCGCGGCCTGCTGCCGGCTCTGCGGCCTCTTCCGCGTCTTCGCCTTCGCCCTCAGACGAGT
CGGATCTCCCTTTGGGCCGCCTCCCCGCCTGTTTCGCCTCGGCGTCCGGTCCGTGTTGCTTGGTCTTCAC
CTGTGCAGACTTGCGAACCATGGATTCCACCGTGAACTTTGTCTCCTGGCATGCAAATCGTCAACTTGGC
ATGCCAAATCGATTAGAAAAACAAGGGGGGAACTGTGGGGTTTTTATGAGGGGTTTTATACAATTGGGCA
CTCAGATTCTGCGGTCTGAGTCCCTTCTCTGCTGGGCTGAAAAGGCCTTTGTAATAAATATAATTCTCTA
CTCAGTCCCTGTCTCTAGTTTGTCTGTTCGAGATCCTACAGAGCTCATGCCTTGGTTAATTAAGGAGATC
CGGGCTGGCGTAATAGCGAAGAGGCCCGCACCGATCGCCCTTCCCAACAGTTGCGCAGCCTGAATGGCGA
ATGG
[124 nt withheld, positions 4905-5028]
C
[56 nt withheld, positions 5030-5085]
AGCTTTACGGCACCTCGACCG
[64 nt withheld, positions 5107-5170]
CCTTTGACGTTGGAGTCCACGTTCTTT
[37 nt withheld, positions 5198-5234]
ACCCTATCTCGGTCTATTCTTTTGATTTATAAGGGATTTTGCCGATTTCGGCCTATTGGTTAAAAAATGA
GCTGATTTAACAAATATTTAACGCGAATTTTAACAAAATATTAACGTTTACAATTTCGCCTGATGCGGTA
TTTTCTCCTTACGCATCTGTGCGGTATTTCACACCGCATATGGTGCACTCTCAGTACAATCTGCTCTGAT
GCCGCATAGTTAAGCCAGCCCCGACACCCGCCAACACCCGCTGACGCGCCCTGACGGGCTTGTCTGCTCC
CGGCATCCGCTTACAGACAAGCTGTGACCGTCTCCGGGAGCTGCATGTGTCAGAGGTTTTCACCGTCATC
ACCGAAACGCGCGAGACGAAAGGGCCTCGTGATACGCCTATTTTTATAGGTTAATGTCATGATAATAATG
GTTTCTTAGACGTCAGGTGGCACTTTTCGGGGAAATGTGCGCGGAACCCCTATTTGTTTATTTTTCTAAA
TACATTCAAATATGTATCCGCTCATGAGACAATAACCCTGATAAATGCTTCAATAATATTGAAAAAGGAA
GAGTATGAGTATTCAACATTTCCGTGTCGCCCTTATTCCCTTTTTTGCGGCATTTTGCCTTCCTGTTTTT
GCTCACCCAGAAACGCTGGTGAAAGTAAAAGATGCTGAAGATCAGTTGGGTGCACGAGTGGGTTACATCG
AACTGGATCTCAACAGCGGTAAGATCCTTGAGAGTTTTCGCCCCGAAGAACGTTTTCCAATGATGAGCAC
TTTTAAAGTTCTGCTATGTGGCGCGGTATTATCCCGTATTGACGCCGGGCAAGAGCAACTCGGTCGCCGC
ATACACTATTCTCAGAATGACTTGGTTGAGTACTCACCAGTCACAGAAAAGCATCTTACGGATGGCATGA
CAGTAAGAGAATTATGCAGTGCTGCCATAACCATGAGTGATAACACTGCGGCCAACTTACTTCTGACAAC
GATCGGAGGACCGAAGGAGCTAACCGCTTTTTTGCACAACATGGGGGATCATGTAACTCGCCTTGATCGT
TGGGAACCGGAGCTGAATGAAGCCATACCAAACGACGAGCGTGACACCACGATGCCTGTAGCAATGGCAA
CAACGTTGCGCAAACTATTAACTGGCGAACTACTTACTCTAGCTTCCCGGCAACAATTAATAGACTGGAT
GGAGGCGGATAAAGTTGCAGGACCACTTCTGCGCTCGGCCCTTCCGGCTGGCTGGTTTATTGCTGATAAA
TCTGGAGCCGGTGAGCGTGGGTCTCGCGGTATCATTGCAGCACTGGGGCCAGATGGTAAGCCCTCCCGTA
TCGTAGTTATCTACACGACGGGGAGTCAGGCAACTATGGATGAACGAAATAGACAGATCGCTGAGATAGG
TGCCTCACTGATTAAGCATTGGTAACTGTCAGACCAAGTTTACTCATATATACTTTAGATTGATTTAAAA
CTTCATTTTTAATTTAAAAGGATCTAGGTGAAGATCCTTTTTGATAATCTCATGACCAAAATCCCTTAAC
GTGAGTTTTCGTTCCACTGAGCGTCAGACCCCGTAGAAAAGATCAAAGGATCTTCTTGAGATCCTTTTTT
TCTGCGCGTAATCTGCTGCTTGCAAACAAAAAAACCACCGCTACCAGCGGTGGTTTGTTTGCCGGATCAA
GAGCTACCAACTCTTTTTCCGAAGGTAACTGGCTTCAGCAGAGCGCAGATACCAAATACTGTCCTTCTAG
TGTAGCCGTAGTTAGGCCACCACTTCAAGAACTCTGTAGCACCGCCTACATACCTCGCTCTGCTAATCCT
GTTACCAGTGGCTGCTGCCAGTGGCGATAAGTCGTGTCTTACCGGGTTGGACTCAAGACGATAGTTACCG
GATAAGGCGCAGCGGTCGGGCTGAACGGGGGGTTCGTGCACACAGCCCAGCTTGGAGCGAACGACCTACA
CCGAACTGAGATACCTACAGCGTGAGCTATGAGAAAGCGCCACGCTTCCCGAAGGGAGAAAGGCGGACAG
GTATCCGGTAAGCGGCAGGGTCGGAACAGGAGAGCGCACGAGGGAGCTTCCAGGGGGAAACGCCTGGTAT
CTTTATAGTCCTGTCGGGTTTCGCCACCTCTGACTTGAGCGTCGATTTTTGTGATGCTCGTCAGGGGGGC
GGAGCCTATGGAAAAACGCCAGCAACGCGGCCTTTTTACGGTTCCTGGCCTTTTGCTGGCCTTTTGCTCA
CATGGCTCG
