>Addgene plasmid #80161 | pEIAV-iSyn-eGFPW | addgene partial sequence | sequence record 152834 | EGFP-C 5'-CATGGTCCTGCTGGAGTTCGTG-3'
TCTCGGCATGGACGAGCTGTACAAGTAAAGCGGCCGCGAGCATCTTACCGCCATTTATTCCCATATTTGT
TCTGTTTTTCTTGATTTGGGTATACATTTGAATGTCAATAAAACAAAATGGTGGGGCAATCATCTACATT
TCATGGGATATGTGATTACTAGTTCAGGTGTATTGCCACAAGACAAACATGTTAAGAAAATTTCCCGTTA
TTTGCACTCTGTTCCTGTTAATCAACCTCTGGATTACAAAATTTGTGAAAGATTGACTGGTATTCTTAAC
TATGTTGCTCCTTTTACGCTATGTGGATACGCTGCTTTAATGCCTTTGTATCATGCTATTGCTTCCCGTA
TGGCTTTCATTTTCTCCTCCTTGTATAAATCCTGGTTGCTGTCTCTTTATGAGGAGTTGTGGCCCGTTGT
CAGGCAACGTGGCGTGGTGTGCACTGTGTTTGCTGACGCAACCCCCACTGGTTGGGGCATTGCCACCACC
TGTCAGCTCCTTTCCGGGACTTTCGCTTTCCCCCTCCCTATTGCCACGGCGGAACTCATCGCCGCCTGCC
TTGCCCGCTGCTGGACAGGGGCTCGGCTGTTGGGCACTGACAATTCCGTGGTGTTGTCGGGGAAGCTGAC
GTCCTTTCCATGGCTGCTCGCCTGTGTTGCCACCTGGATTCTGCGCGGGACGTCCTTCTGCTACGTCCCT
TCGGCCCTCAATCCAGCGGACCTTCCTTCCCGCGGCCTGCTGCCGGCTCTGCGGCCTCTTCCGCGTCTTC
GCCTTCGCCCTCAGACGAGTCGGATCTCCCTTTGGGCCGCCTCCCCGCCTGTTTCGCCTCGGCGTCCGGT
CCGTGTTGCTTGGTCTTCACCTGTGCAGACTTGCGAACCATGGATTCCACCGTGAACTTTGTCTCCTGGC
ATGCAAATCGTCAACTTGGCATGCCAAATCGAT
