>Addgene plasmid #80161 | pEIAV-iSyn-eGFPW | addgene partial sequence | sequence record 152835 | EGFP-N 5'-CGTCGCCGTCCAGCTCGACCAG-3'
CCTTGCTCACCATGGTGGCGATGGATCCCGGGCCCGCGGTACCGTCGACCTTTGCCAAAGTGATGGGCCA
GCACACAGACCAGCACGTTGCCCAGGAGCTGTGGGAGGAAGATAAGAGGTATGAACATGATTAGCAAAAG
GGCCTAGCTTGGACTCAGAATAATCCAGCCTTATCCCAACCATAAAATAAAAGCAGAATGGTAGCTGGAT
TGTAGCTGCTATTAGCAATATGAAACCTCTTACATCAGTTACAATTTATATGCAGAAATATTTATATGCA
GAAATATTGCTATTGCCTTAACCCAGAAATTATCACTGTTATTCTTTAGAATGGTGCAAAGAGGCATGAT
ACATTGTATCATTATTGCCCTGAAAGAAAGAGATTAGGGAAAGTATTAGAAATAAGATAAACAAAAAAGT
ATATTAAAAGAAGAAAGCATTTTTTAAAATTACAAATGCAAAATTACCCTGATTTGGTCAATATGTGTAC
CCTGTTACTTCTCCCCTTCCTATGACATGAACTTAACCATAGAAAAGAAGGGGAAAGAAAACATCAAGGG
TCCCATAGACTCACCCTGAAGTTCTCAGGATCCGAGCTCGGCGCGCGTGAAAGCTTGGTACCGAGCTCGG
ATCCACTAGTAACGGCCGCCAGTGTGCTGGAATTCGCCCTTTCACGGCGCGCCTCGACTGCGCTCTCAGG
CACGACACGACTCCTCCGCTGCCCACCGCAGACTGAGGCAGCGCTGAGTCGCCGGCGCCGCAGCGCAGAT
GGTCGCGCCCGTGCCCCCCTATCTCGCGCCTCGCGTGGTGCGGTCCGGCTGGGCCGGCGGCGGCGCGGAC
GCGACCAAGGTGGCCGGGAAGGGGAGTTTGCGGGGGACCGGCGAGTGACGTCAGCGCGCCTTCAGTGCTG
AGGCGGCGGTGGC
